Addgene plasmid #147506: pT7-EGFP-C1-HsNot3-F673E_S
Purpose: Mammalian Expression of HsNot3-F673E
Depositing lab: Elisa Izaurralde. Depositing organization: Max Planck Institute for Developmental Biology. Publication: Structure and assembly of the NOT module of the human CCR4-NOT complex. Boland A, Chen Y, Raisch T, Jonas S, Kuzuoglu-Ozturk D, Wohlbold L, Weichenrieder O, Izaurralde E. Nat Struct Mol Biol. 2013 Nov;20(11):1289-97. doi: 10.1038/nsmb.2681. Epub 2013 Oct 13. PubMed 24121232.
Backbone
  Vector backbone: Unknown
  Vector type: Mammalian Expression
Growth in bacteria
  Bacterial resistance: Kanamycin, 50 μg/mL
  Growth temperature: 37°C
  Growth strain: DH5alpha
  Copy number: High Copy
Gene/Insert
  Gene/Insert name: HsNot3-F673E (alt name: CNOT3 cloned from a Kazusa clone : KIAA0691)
  Species: H. sapiens (human)
  Mutation: two silent mutations compared to the sequence given by NCBI: NM_014516.3.
  Entrez Gene: CNOT3 (a.k.a. IDDSADF, LENG2, NOT3, NOT3H)
  Cloning method: Unknown
Terms and licenses: Academic/Nonprofit Terms; Industry Terms: Not Available to Industry
Depositor comments: Plasmids from this collection were made available to the research community and donated after the lab closed. Please note that the sequence provided by the depositing laboratory may be theoretical/predicted or based on Sanger sequencing results. There may be discrepancies between sequencing results obtained by Addgene and the depositor sequence. If an Addgene verified sequence is not available, please contact before placing your order to request that our lab fully sequence the plasmid.
How to cite: pT7-EGFP-C1-HsNot3-F673E_S was a gift from Elisa Izaurralde (Addgene plasmid # 147506 ; http://n2t.net/addgene:147506 ; RRID:Addgene_147506)
