[The description below was written by a language model from this plasmid's Addgene catalogue record and pLannotate feature annotations shown in this document.]
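Description:
pT7-EGFP-C1-HsNot3-F673E_S is a 7,039 nt mammalian expression plasmid encoding human CNOT3 (NOT3), a subunit of the CCR4-NOT deadenylase complex, as an N-terminal EGFP fusion carrying the F673E point substitution. The catalogue lists the backbone as unknown, but the name and the feature layout are consistent with an EGFP-C1-type vector into which a T7 promoter has been placed. The CMV immediate early enhancer and promoter drive transcription in mammalian cells. The T7 promoter lies between the CMV promoter and the EGFP start, so the same fusion could also be transcribed by T7 RNA polymerase. EGFP is followed by a short remnant of the multiple cloning site, then the CNOT3 coding sequence, and the transcript ends at an SV40 polyadenylation signal. The insert was derived from a Kazusa cDNA clone (KIAA0691) and is recorded as having two silent changes relative to the NCBI reference transcript.

The plasmid is propagated in E. coli from a high-copy ColE1/pUC-type origin, and an f1 origin is also present. A single NeoR/KanR (Tn5 aminoglycoside phosphotransferase) cassette is preceded by both a bacterial bla promoter and the SV40 early promoter and terminated by an HSV TK poly(A) signal, giving kanamycin resistance in bacteria and potential G418 selection in mammalian cells. The short annotated fragments (HIV-1 LTR, large T antigen, ble, bGH poly(A)) are probably partial sequence matches rather than functional elements.

The associated study addressed the structure and assembly of the NOT module of human CCR4-NOT. The record does not state what F673E does, but a mutant of this kind would typically be compared with wild-type protein in interaction or localisation experiments using the EGFP tag.
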