Features (pLannotate 1.2.2; 17 found; start..end, strand, type, name):
     61..364     +  enhancer       CMV enhancer: human cytomegalovirus immediate early enhancer
    365..568     +  promoter       CMV promoter: human cytomegalovirus (CMV) immediate early promoter
    564..597     +  LTR            5' LTR (truncated) (fragment): truncated 5' long terminal repeat (LTR) from HIV-1
    613..631     +  promoter       T7 promoter: promoter for bacteriophage T7 RNA polymerase
    665..1381    +  CDS            EGFP: EGFP is a basic (constitutively fluorescent) green fluorescent protein published in 1996, derived from Aequorea victoria. It is reported to be a rapidly-maturing weak dimer with moderate acid sensitivity.
   1382..1438    +  misc_feature   MCS (fragment): multiple cloning site
   1439..3694    +  CDS            CNOT3: CNOT3_HUMAN - Also known as KIAA0691, LENG2, NOT3. Experimental evidence at protein level: Swiss-Prot protein existence level 1. Component of the CCR4-NOT complex which is one of the major cellular mRNA deadenylases and is linked to various cellular processes including bulk mRNA degradation, miRNA-mediated repression, translational repression during translational initiation and general transcription regulation. Additional complex functions may be a consequence of its influence on mRNA expression. May be involved in metabolic regulation; may be involved in recruitment of the CCR4-NOT complex to
   3720..3804    +  CDS            large T antigen (fragment): large T antigen from SV40 (simian virus 40)
   3827..3948    +  polyA_signal   SV40 poly(A) signal: SV40 polyadenylation signal
   3982..4410    -  rep_origin     f1 ori (sequence partly withheld): f1 bacteriophage origin of replication; arrow indicates direction of (+) strand synthesis
   4437..4541    +  promoter       AmpR promoter: bla
   4543..4900    +  promoter       SV40 promoter: SV40 enhancer and early promoter
   4935..5729    +  CDS            NeoR/KanR: aminoglycoside phosphotransferase from Tn5; aph(3')-II (or nptII); confers resistance to neomycin, kanamycin, and G418 (Geneticin®)
   5750..5902    +  CDS            ble (fragment): BLE_KLEPN - Experimental evidence at protein level: Swiss-Prot protein existence level 1. Binding protein with a strong affinity to the bleomycin family of antibiotics. Binds to CL990; an antimitotic-antibiotic compound. From Klebsiella pneumoniae.
   5961..6008    +  polyA_signal   HSV TK poly(A) signal: herpes simplex virus thymidine kinase polyadenylation signal (Cole and Stacy, 1985)
   6099..6115    -  polyA_signal   bGH poly(A) signal (fragment): bovine growth hormone polyadenylation signal
   6337..6925    +  rep_origin     ori: high-copy-number ColE1/pMB1/pBR322/pUC origin of replication
>Addgene plasmid #147506 | pT7-EGFP-C1-HsNot3-F673E_S | depositor full sequence | sequence record 289953 | Full Sequence
TAGTTATTAATAGTAATCAATTACGGGGTCATTAGTTCATAGCCCATATATGGAGTTCCGCGTTACATAA
CTTACGGTAAATGGCCCGCCTGGCTGACCGCCCAACGACCCCCGCCCATTGACGTCAATAATGACGTATG
TTCCCATAGTAACGCCAATAGGGACTTTCCATTGACGTCAATGGGTGGAGTATTTACGGTAAACTGCCCA
CTTGGCAGTACATCAAGTGTATCATATGCCAAGTACGCCCCCTATTGACGTCAATGACGGTAAATGGCCC
GCCTGGCATTATGCCCAGTACATGACCTTATGGGACTTTCCTACTTGGCAGTACATCTACGTATTAGTCA
TCGCTATTACCATGGTGATGCGGTTTTGGCAGTACATCAATGGGCGTGGATAGCGGTTTGACTCACGGGG
ATTTCCAAGTCTCCACCCCATTGACGTCAATGGGAGTTTGTTTTGGCACCAAAATCAACGGGACTTTCCA
AAATGTCGTAACAACTCCGCCCCATTGACGCAAATGGGCGGTAGGCGTGTACGGTGGGAGGTCTATATAA
GCAGAGCTCTCTGGCTAACTAGAGAACCCACTGCTTACTGGCTTATCGAAATTAATACGACTCACTATAG
GGAGACCCAAGCTCTAGCGCTACCGGTCGCCACCATGGTGAGCAAGGGCGAGGAGCTGTTCACCGGGGTG
GTGCCCATCCTGGTCGAGCTGGACGGCGACGTAAACGGCCACAAGTTCAGCGTGTCCGGCGAGGGCGAGG
GCGATGCCACCTACGGCAAGCTGACCCTGAAGTTCATCTGCACCACCGGCAAGCTGCCCGTGCCCTGGCC
CACCCTCGTGACCACCCTGACCTACGGCGTGCAGTGCTTCAGCCGCTACCCCGACCACATGAAGCAGCAC
GACTTCTTCAAGTCCGCCATGCCCGAAGGCTACGTCCAGGAGCGCACCATCTTCTTCAAGGACGACGGCA
ACTACAAGACCCGCGCCGAGGTGAAGTTCGAGGGCGACACCCTGGTGAACCGCATCGAGCTGAAGGGCAT
CGACTTCAAGGAGGACGGCAACATCCTGGGGCACAAGCTGGAGTACAACTACAACAGCCACAACGTCTAT
ATCATGGCCGACAAGCAGAAGAACGGCATCAAGGTGAACTTCAAGATCCGCCACAACATCGAGGACGGCA
GCGTGCAGCTCGCCGACCACTACCAGCAGAACACCCCCATCGGCGACGGCCCCGTGCTGCTGCCCGACAA
CCACTACCTGAGCACCCAGTCCGCCCTGAGCAAAGACCCCAACGAGAAGCGCGATCACATGGTCCTGCTG
GAGTTCGTGACCGCCGCCGGGATCACTCTCGGCATGGACGAGCTGTACAAGTCCGGACTCAGATCTCGAG
CTCAAGCTTCGAATTCTGCAGTCGACGGTACCGCGGGCGCGGACAAGCGCAAACTCCAAGGTGAGATTGA
TCGCTGCCTCAAGAAGGTGTCCGAGGGCGTGGAGCAGTTTGAAGATATTTGGCAGAAGCTCCACAATGCA
GCCAACGCGAACCAGAAAGAAAAGTATGAGGCTGACCTAAAGAAGGAGATTAAGAAGCTACAACGGCTGA
GGGACCAAATCAAGACATGGGTAGCGTCCAACGAGATCAAGGACAAGAGGCAGCTTATAGACAACCGCAA
GCTCATTGAGACGCAAATGGAACGGTTCAAAGTTGTGGAACGAGAGACCAAAACCAAAGCTTACAGCAAA
GAGGGCCTGGGCCTGGCCCAGAAGGTAGATCCTGCCCAGAAGGAGAAGGAAGAGGTTGGCCAGTGGCTCA
CGAATACCATCGACACGCTCAACATGCAGGTGGACCAGTTTGAGAGTGAAGTGGAGTCACTGTCAGTGCA
GACACGCAAGAAGAAGGGCGACAAGGATAAGCAGGACCGGATTGAGGGCTTGAAGCGGCACATCGAGAAG
CACCGCTACCACGTGCGCATGCTAGAGACCATCCTGCGCATGCTGGACAATGACTCCATCCTCGTTGACG
CCATCCGCAAGATCAAGGACGACGTTGAGTACTATGTTGACTCATCCCAGGACCCCGACTTCGAGGAGAA
CGAGTTTCTCTACGATGACCTGGACCTCGAGGACATTCCACAGGCGCTGGTCGCCACCTCCCCCCCCAGC
CACAGCCACATGGAGGATGAGATCTTCAACCAGTCCAGCAGCACGCCCACCTCAACCACCTCCAGCTCTC
CCATCCCGCCCAGCCCAGCCAACTGTACCACGGAAAACTCTGAAGATGATAAGAAGAGGGGACGTTCCAC
AGACAGTGAAGTCAGCCAGTCTCCAGCCAAAAACGGCTCCAAGCCTGTCCACAGCAACCAGCACCCTCAG
TCCCCAGCTGTGCCGCCCACCTACCCCTCCGGCCCCCCGCCTGCTGCCTCTGCCTTGAGCACCACTCCTG
GCAACAATGGGGTCCCCGCCCCCGCAGCACCCCCAAGTGCCCTGGGCCCCAAGGCCAGTCCAGCTCCCAG
CCACAACTCGGGCACCCCTGCTCCCTATGCCCAGGCTGTGGCCCCACCAGCTCCCAGTGGGCCCAGCACG
ACCCAGCCCCGGCCCCCCAGCGTCCAGCCTAGCGGAGGCGGAGGCGGCGGCAGCGGAGGCGGAGGGAGCA
GCAGCAGTAGTAACAGCAGTGCCGGTGGAGGGGCTGGCAAGCAGAATGGCGCCACCAGTTACAGCTCAGT
TGTGGCAGACAGCCCGGCAGAGGTGGCTTTGAGCAGCAGTGGGGGCAACAATGCCAGCAGCCAGGCCTTG
GGCCCCCCTTCCGGCCCCCACAACCCACCTCCCAGCACCTCGAAGGAACCCAGTGCGGCAGCCCCAACGG
GGGCTGGGGGCGTGGCCCCAGGCTCAGGGAACAACTCAGGGGGACCCAGCCTCCTGGTGCCACTGCCTGT
GAATCCTCCCAGCTCCCCAACGCCCAGCTTCAGTGATGCCAAGGCAGCCGGTGCCCTGCTCAATGGGCCT
CCACAGTTCAGCACCGCCCCAGAAATCAAGGCCCCTGAGCCTCTGAGCTCCTTGAAGTCCATGGCGGAAC
GGGCAGCCATCAGCTCTGGCATTGAGGACCCTGTGCCAACGCTGCACCTGACCGAGCGAGACATCATCCT
GAGCAGTACATCAGCACCTCCGGCCTCAGCCCAGCCGCCCCTGCAGCTGTCAGAGGTGAACATACCGCTG
TCGCTGGGTGTCTGTCCACTGGGCCCTGTGCCCCTCACCAAGGAGCAGCTCTATCAGCAGGCCATGGAAG
AGGCCGCCTGGCACCACATGCCTCACCCCTCTGACTCTGAGCGTATTCGGCAGTACCTCCCCCGGAACCC
CTGTCCGACGCCCCCCTACCACCACCAGATGCCACCCCCACACTCGGACACTGTGGAATTCTACCAGCGC
CTGTCGACCGAGACACTCTTCGAAATCTTCTACTATCTGGAGGGCACTAAGGCACAGTATCTGGCAGCCA
AGGCCCTAAAGAAGCAGTCATGGCGATTCCACACCAAGTACATGATGTGGTTCCAGAGGCACGAGGAGCC
CAAGACCATCACTGACGAGTTTGAGCAGGGCACCTACATCTACTTTGACTACGAGAAGTGGGGCCAGCGG
AAGAAGGAAGGCTTCACCTTTGAGTACCGCTACCTGGAGGACCGGGACCTCCAGTGAGGATCCACCGGAT
CTAGATAACTGATCATAATCAGCCATACCACATTTGTAGAGGTTTTACTTGCTTTAAAAAACCTCCCACA
CCTCCCCCTGAACCTGAAACATAAAATGAATGCAATTGTTGTTGTTAACTTGTTTATTGCAGCTTATAAT
GGTTACAAATAAAGCAATAGCATCACAAATTTCACAAATAAAGCATTTTTTTCACTGCATTCTAGTTGTG
GTTTGTCCAAACTCATCAATGTATCTTAACGCGTAAATTGTAAGCGTTAATATTTTGTTAAAATTCGCGT
TAAATTTTTGTTAAATCAGCTCATTTTTTAACCAATAGGCCGAAATCGGCAAAATCCCTTATAAATCAAA
AGAATAGACCGAGATAGGGT
[37 nt withheld, positions 4081-4117]
AAAGAACGTGGACTCCAACGTCAAAGG
[49 nt withheld, positions 4145-4193]
T
[91 nt withheld, positions 4195-4285]
G
[124 nt withheld, positions 4287-4410]
CAGGTGGCACTTTTCGGGGAAATGTGCGCGGAACCCCTATTTGTTTATTTTTCTAAATACATTCAAATAT
GTATCCGCTCATGAGACAATAACCCTGATAAATGCTTCAATAATATTGAAAAAGGAAGAGTCCTGAGGCG
GAAAGAACCAGCTGTGGAATGTGTGTCAGTTAGGGTGTGGAAAGTCCCCAGGCTCCCCAGCAGGCAGAAG
TATGCAAAGCATGCATCTCAATTAGTCAGCAACCAGGTGTGGAAAGTCCCCAGGCTCCCCAGCAGGCAGA
AGTATGCAAAGCATGCATCTCAATTAGTCAGCAACCATAGTCCCGCCCCTAACTCCGCCCATCCCGCCCC
TAACTCCGCCCAGTTCCGCCCATTCTCCGCCCCATGGCTGACTAATTTTTTTTATTTATGCAGAGGCCGA
GGCCGCCTCGGCCTCTGAGCTATTCCAGAAGTAGTGAGGAGGCTTTTTTGGAGGCCTAGGCTTTTGCAAA
GATCGATCAAGAGACAGGATGAGGATCGTTTCGCATGATTGAACAAGATGGATTGCACGCAGGTTCTCCG
GCCGCTTGGGTGGAGAGGCTATTCGGCTATGACTGGGCACAACAGACAATCGGCTGCTCTGATGCCGCCG
TGTTCCGGCTGTCAGCGCAGGGGCGCCCGGTTCTTTTTGTCAAGACCGACCTGTCCGGTGCCCTGAATGA
ACTGCAAGACGAGGCAGCGCGGCTATCGTGGCTGGCCACGACGGGCGTTCCTTGCGCAGCTGTGCTCGAC
GTTGTCACTGAAGCGGGAAGGGACTGGCTGCTATTGGGCGAAGTGCCGGGGCAGGATCTCCTGTCATCTC
ACCTTGCTCCTGCCGAGAAAGTATCCATCATGGCTGATGCAATGCGGCGGCTGCATACGCTTGATCCGGC
TACCTGCCCATTCGACCACCAAGCGAAACATCGCATCGAGCGAGCACGTACTCGGATGGAAGCCGGTCTT
GTCGATCAGGATGATCTGGACGAAGAGCATCAGGGGCTCGCGCCAGCCGAACTGTTCGCCAGGCTCAAGG
CGAGCATGCCCGACGGCGAGGATCTCGTCGTGACCCATGGCGATGCCTGCTTGCCGAATATCATGGTGGA
AAATGGCCGCTTTTCTGGATTCATCGACTGTGGCCGGCTGGGTGTGGCGGACCGCTATCAGGACATAGCG
TTGGCTACCCGTGATATTGCTGAAGAGCTTGGCGGCGAATGGGCTGACCGCTTCCTCGTGCTTTACGGTA
TCGCCGCTCCCGATTCGCAGCGCATCGCCTTCTATCGCCTTCTTGACGAGTTCTTCTGAGCGGGACTCTG
GGGTTCGAAATGACCGACCAAGCGACGCCCAACCTGCCATCACGAGATTTCGATTCCACCGCCGCCTTCT
ATGAAAGGTTGGGCTTCGGAATCGTTTTCCGGGACGCCGGCTGGATGATCCTCCAGCGCGGGGATCTCAT
GCTGGAGTTCTTCGCCCACCCTAGGGGGAGGCTAACTGAAACACGGAAGGAGACAATACCGGAAGGAACC
CGCGCTATGACGGCAATAAAAAGACAGAATAAAACGCACGGTGTTGGGTCGTTTGTTCATAAACGCGGGG
TTCGGTCCCAGGGCTGGCACTCTGTCGATACCCCACCGAGACCCCATTGGGGCCAATACGCCCGCGTTTC
TTCCTTTTCCCCACCCCACCCCCCAAGTTCGGGTGAAGGCCCAGGGCTCGCAGCCAACGTCGGGGCGGCA
GGCCCTGCCATAGCCTCAGGTTACTCATATATACTTTAGATTGATTTAAAACTTCATTTTTAATTTAAAA
GGATCTAGGTGAAGATCCTTTTTGATAATCTCATGACCAAAATCCCTTAACGTGAGTTTTCGTTCCACTG
AGCGTCAGACCCCGTAGAAAAGATCAAAGGATCTTCTTGAGATCCTTTTTTTCTGCGCGTAATCTGCTGC
TTGCAAACAAAAAAACCACCGCTACCAGCGGTGGTTTGTTTGCCGGATCAAGAGCTACCAACTCTTTTTC
CGAAGGTAACTGGCTTCAGCAGAGCGCAGATACCAAATACTGTCCTTCTAGTGTAGCCGTAGTTAGGCCA
CCACTTCAAGAACTCTGTAGCACCGCCTACATACCTCGCTCTGCTAATCCTGTTACCAGTGGCTGCTGCC
AGTGGCGATAAGTCGTGTCTTACCGGGTTGGACTCAAGACGATAGTTACCGGATAAGGCGCAGCGGTCGG
GCTGAACGGGGGGTTCGTGCACACAGCCCAGCTTGGAGCGAACGACCTACACCGAACTGAGATACCTACA
GCGTGAGCTATGAGAAAGCGCCACGCTTCCCGAAGGGAGAAAGGCGGACAGGTATCCGGTAAGCGGCAGG
GTCGGAACAGGAGAGCGCACGAGGGAGCTTCCAGGGGGAAACGCCTGGTATCTTTATAGTCCTGTCGGGT
TTCGCCACCTCTGACTTGAGCGTCGATTTTTGTGATGCTCGTCAGGGGGGCGGAGCCTATGGAAAAACGC
CAGCAACGCGGCCTTTTTACGGTTCCTGGCCTTTTGCTGGCCTTTTGCTCACATGTTCTTTCCTGCGTTA
TCCCCTGATTCTGTGGATAACCGTATTACCGCCATGCAT
